Addgene plasmid #160669: pJMP2820
Purpose: Mobile CRISPRi sfGFP 'test', empty sgRNA
Depositing lab: Jason Peters. Depositing organization: University of Wisconsin, Madison. Publication: Programmable Gene Knockdown in Diverse Bacteria Using Mobile-CRISPRi. Banta AB, Ward RD, Tran JS, Bacon EE, Peters JM. Curr Protoc Microbiol. 2020 Dec;59(1):e130. doi: 10.1002/cpmc.130. PubMed 33332762.
Backbone
  Vector backbone: R6Kγ
  Vector type: Bacterial Expression
  Selectable markers: Chloramphenicol
Growth in bacteria
  Bacterial resistance: Ampicillin, 100 μg/mL
  Growth temperature: 37°C
  Growth strain: BW25141
  Copy number: High Copy
Gene/Insert
  Gene/Insert name: empty sgRNA (BsaI)
  gRNA/shRNA sequence: N/A
  Species: Synthetic
  Cloning method: Gibson Cloning
Terms and licenses: Academic/Nonprofit Terms; Industry Terms: Not Available to Industry
How to cite: pJMP2820 was a gift from Jason Peters (Addgene plasmid # 160669 ; http://n2t.net/addgene:160669 ; RRID:Addgene_160669)
