[The description below was written by a language model from this plasmid's Addgene catalogue record and pLannotate feature annotations shown in this document.]
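Description:
pJMP2820 is an 11.8 kb Mobile-CRISPRi vector for bacterial gene knockdown, built on an R6Kγ backbone. The R6K γ origin needs the pi initiator protein, so the plasmid replicates only in pir-carrying E. coli hosts such as the listed growth strain and behaves as a suicide vector in other recipients. An incP oriT allows conjugative transfer into diverse bacteria. Ampicillin resistance (bla) is used for propagation. Both it and the origin lie in the segment between the annotated Tn7R and Tn7L ends, outside the cargo they bracket. The short annotated fragments of p15A ori, rop, bom, lacZα and λ integrase look like cloning remnants or weak matches rather than functional parts.

The cargo spans the plasmid's numbering origin and would be delivered to the chromosome by Tn7 transposition. The transposase genes are not annotated here and are presumably supplied from another source. This cargo includes Streptococcus pyogenes dCas9 (D10A/H840A) with a C-terminal 3xMyc tag. Upstream of dCas9 are a lac operator and a fragment resembling PLtetO-1, which suggests a lac-repressible hybrid promoter. It also includes lacI under the lacIq promoter, making the system IPTG-inducible. An sgRNA cassette sits behind another lac operator and has a tracrRNA-derived scaffold, with an empty spacer position designed for BsaI cloning of guides. Superfolder GFP follows, but its promoter is not annotated. The selectable marker is a chloramphenicol acetyltransferase gene flanked by FRT sites, so it can be removed by FLP after integration. rrnB T1 and lambda t0 terminators insulate the cassette.

As the "test" construct with no guide, it co-integrates an sfGFP reporter with the CRISPRi machinery. The empty-sgRNA version would most plausibly act as the non-targeting control, or as the parent for cloning a guide, when measuring knockdown efficiency in a new host.
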