Features (pLannotate 1.2.2; 32 found; start..end, strand, type, name):
      1..78      +  promoter       lacIq promoter: lacI (mutant); In the lacIq allele, a single base change in the promoter boosts expression of the lacI gene about 10-fold.
     79..1161    +  CDS            lacI: lac repressor; lacI; The lac repressor binds to the lac operator to inhibit transcription in E. coli. This inhibition can be relieved by adding lactose or isopropyl-β-D-thiogalactopyranoside (IPTG).
   1174..1195    +  protein_bind   CAP binding site: CAP binding activates transcription in the presence of cAMP. E. coli catabolite activator protein
   1266..1352    +  ncRNA          Thr leader (fragment): Accession: RF00506 - Threonine operon leader
   1445..1462    +  protein_bind   lac operator (fragment): The lac repressor binds to the lac operator to inhibit transcription in E. coli. This inhibition can be relieved by adding lactose or isopropyl-β-D-thiogalactopyranoside (IPTG). lac repressor encoded by lacI
   1532..1599    +  misc_RNA       tracrRNA (fragment): trans-activating CRISPR RNA for the Streptococcus pyogenes CRISPR/Cas9 system
   1837..2550    +  CDS            Superfolder GFP: Superfolder GFP is a basic (constitutively fluorescent) green fluorescent protein published in 2005, derived from Aequorea victoria. It is reported to be a very rapidly-maturing weak dimer.
   2695..2742    -  protein_bind   FRT: FLP-mediated recombination occurs in the 8-bp core sequence TCTAGAAA (Turan and Bode, 2011). FLP recombinase from the Saccharomyces cerevisiae 2μ plasmid
   2819..2847    +  promoter       Pc promoter: intI1 (promoter lies within the coding sequence); class 1 integron promoter
   2872..2929    +  promoter       cat promoter (fragment): promoter of the E. coli cat gene encoding chloramphenicol acetyltransferase
   2930..3586    +  CDS            cat: CAT_ECOLX - Experimental evidence at protein level: Swiss-Prot protein existence level 1. This enzyme is an effector of chloramphenicol resistance in bacteria. From Escherichia coli. This protein is used as a marker in many commonly used cloning vectors, such as pACYC184.
   3627..3660    -  protein_bind   FRT (minimal): supports FLP-mediated excision but not integration (Turan and Bode, 2011) FLP recombinase from the Saccharomyces cerevisiae 2μ plasmid
   3725..3811    -  terminator     rrnB T1 terminator: Escherichia coli rrnB; transcription terminator T1 from the E. coli rrnB gene
   3875..3904    -  CDS            CmR (fragment): chloramphenicol acetyltransferase confers resistance to chloramphenicol
   3914..4008    -  terminator     lambda t0 terminator: transcription terminator from phage lambda
   4029..4053    +  misc_feature   MCS (fragment): pBluescript multiple cloning site
   4057..4255    +  mobile_element Tn7R (fragment): mini-Tn7 element (right end of the Tn7 transposon) Tn7
   4327..4395    +  CDS            lacZα (fragment): LacZα fragment of β-galactosidase; lacZ fragment
   4401..4500    -  misc_feature   bom (fragment): basis of mobility region from pBR322
   4602..4637    -  CDS            rop (fragment): Rop protein, which maintains plasmids at low copy number; rop
   4732..4836    +  promoter       AmpR promoter: bla
   4837..5697    +  CDS            AmpR: β-lactamase; bla; confers resistance to ampicillin, carbenicillin, and related antibiotics
   5870..5895    +  CDS            bla(M) (fragment): β-lactamase lacking the signal sequence; bla(M); allows cytosolic expression of β-lactamase
   5998..6386    +  rep_origin     R6K γ ori: γ replication origin from E. coli plasmid R6K; requires the R6K initiator protein pi for replication
   6397..6436    +  CDS            λ integrase (fragment): integrase from phage λ; int
   6655..6763    +  oriT           oriT: incP origin of transfer
   6867..7032    +  mobile_element Tn7L: mini-Tn7 element (left end of the Tn7 transposon) Tn7
   7187..7276    -  CDS            3xMyc: 3 tandem Myc epitope tags
   7286..11389   -  CDS            dCas9: catalytically dead mutant of the Cas9 endonuclease from the Streptococcus pyogenes Type II CRISPR/Cas system RNA-guided DNA-binding protein that lacks endonuclease activity due to the D10A mutation in the RuvC catalytic domain and the H840A mutation in the HNH catalytic domain
  11410..11431   -  promoter       PLtetO-1 promoter (fragment): modified phage lambda PL promoter with tet operator sites (Lutz and Bujard, 1997)
  11431..11448   -  protein_bind   lac operator (fragment): The lac repressor binds to the lac operator to inhibit transcription in E. coli. This inhibition can be relieved by adding lactose or isopropyl-β-D-thiogalactopyranoside (IPTG). lac repressor encoded by lacI
  11505..11624   +  rep_origin     p15A ori (fragment): Plasmids containing the medium-copy-number p15A origin of replication can be propagated in E. coli cells that contain a second plasmid with the ColE1 origin.
>Addgene plasmid #160669 | pJMP2820 | addgene full sequence | sequence record 314825 | Addgene NGS Result
GACACCATCGAATGGTGCAAAACCTTTCGCGGTATGGCATGATAGCGCCCGGAAGAGAGTCAATTCAGGG
TGGTGAATGTGAAACCAGTAACGTTATACGATGTCGCAGAGTATGCCGGTGTCTCTTATCAGACCGTTTC
CCGCGTGGTGAACCAGGCCAGCCACGTTTCTGCGAAAACGCGGGAAAAAGTGGAAGCGGCGATGGCGGAG
CTGAATTACATTCCCAACCGCGTGGCACAACAACTGGCGGGCAAACAGTCGTTGCTGATTGGCGTTGCCA
CCTCCAGTCTGGCCCTGCACGCGCCGTCGCAAATTGTCGCGGCGATTAAATCTCGCGCCGATCAACTGGG
TGCCAGCGTGGTGGTGTCGATGGTAGAACGAAGCGGCGTCGAAGCCTGTAAAGCGGCGGTGCACAATCTT
CTCGCGCAACGCGTCAGTGGGCTGATCATTAACTATCCGCTGGATGACCAGGATGCCATTGCTGTGGAAG
CTGCCTGCACTAATGTTCCGGCGTTATTTCTTGATGTCTCTGACCAGACACCCATCAACAGTATTATTTT
CTCCCATGAAGATGGTACGCGACTGGGCGTGGAGCATCTGGTCGCATTGGGTCACCAGCAAATCGCGCTG
TTAGCGGGCCCATTAAGTTCTGTCTCGGCGCGTCTGCGTCTGGCTGGCTGGCATAAATATCTCACTCGCA
ATCAAATTCAGCCGATAGCGGAACGGGAAGGCGACTGGAGTGCCATGTCCGGTTTTCAACAAACCATGCA
AATGCTGAATGAGGGCATCGTTCCCACTGCGATGCTGGTTGCCAACGATCAGATGGCGCTGGGCGCAATG
CGCGCCATTACCGAGTCCGGGCTGCGCGTTGGTGCGGATATCTCGGTAGTGGGATACGACGATACCGAAG
ATAGCTCATGTTATATCCCGCCGTTAACCACCATCAAACAGGATTTTCGCCTGCTGGGGCAAACCAGCGT
GGACCGCTTGCTGCAACTCTCTCAGGGCCAGGCGGTGAAGGGCAATCAGCTGTTGCCCGTCTCACTGGTG
AAAAGAAAAACCACCCTGGCGCCCAATACGCAAACCGCCTCTCCCCGCGCGTTGGCCGATTCATTAATGC
AGCTGGCACGACAGGTTTCCCGACTGGAAAGCGGGCAGTGAGCGCAACGCAATTAATGTAAGTTAGCTCA
CTCATTAGGCACCCCACCCGGGTCCTTGAGCCCCATTATCACCTCCAAAGCCTTCTCGTCTGGTCAGTTT
CACCTGTTTTACGTAAAAACCCGCTTCGGCGGGTTTTTACTTTTGGGGAAACACAGAAAAAAGCCCGCAC
CTGACAGTGCGGGCTTTTTTTTTCGACCAAAGGTGCGACTACTCTTGCCTACTACCTATCGACTGAGCTG
AAAGAATTCCTAAAGATCTATAAATGTGAGCGGATAACATTGACATTGTGAGCGGATAACAAGATACTTC
TAGTTGAGACCAACTTTGGTCTCCACCATAGCGGTCGGTCTCTGTTTAAGAGCTATGCTGGAAACAGCAT
AGCAAGTTTAAATAAGGCTAGTCCGTTATCAACTTGAAAAAGTGGCACCGAGTCGGTGCTTTTTTTTTGA
ATTCATGTGGCTGACCGTTCTGTTGTCTCTCGCTCTTCCGAGTAGACGAACAATAAGGCCTCCCTAACGG
GGGGCCTTTTTTATTGATAACAAAAGTCAGTGCTTCCGCTATTTCCAAAATACCGGGCTAATACGGTTTA
AACGAAAATTTATCAAAAAGAGTATTGACTTAAAGTCTAACCTATAGGATACTTACAGCCAGATCTGAGC
GAGAAGGAGGTAAAGTATGAGCAAAGGAGAAGAACTTTTCACTGGAGTTGTCCCAATTCTTGTTGAATTA
GATGGTGATGTTAATGGGCACAAATTTTCTGTCCGTGGAGAGGGTGAAGGTGATGCTACAAACGGAAAAC
TCACCCTTAAATTTATTTGCACTACTGGAAAACTACCTGTTCCGTGGCCAACACTTGTCACTACTCTGAC
CTATGGTGTTCAATGCTTTTCCCGTTATCCGGATCACATGAAACGGCATGACTTTTTCAAGAGTGCCATG
CCCGAAGGTTATGTACAGGAACGCACTATATCTTTCAAAGATGACGGGACCTACAAGACGCGTGCTGAAG
TCAAGTTTGAAGGTGATACCCTTGTTAATCGTATCGAGTTAAAGGGTATTGATTTTAAAGAAGATGGAAA
CATTCTTGGACACAAACTGGAGTACAACTTTAACTCACACAATGTATACATCACGGCAGACAAACAAAAG
AATGGAATCAAAGCTAACTTCAAAATTCGCCACAACGTTGAAGATGGTTCCGTTCAACTAGCAGACCATT
ATCAACAAAATACTCCAATTGGCGATGGCCCTGTCCTTTTACCAGACAACCATTACCTGTCGACACAATC
TGTCCTTTCGAAAGATCCCAACGAAAAGCGTGACCACATGGTCCTTCTTGAGTTTGTAACTGCTGCTGGG
ATTACACATGGCATGGATGAGCTCTACAAATAATAAGTTTAAACGACCTCCTGGATTTGCTCAGACAGCC
TTTTCGTCATTCGTTTCAGCCAAAAAACTTAAGACCGCCGGTCTTGTCCACTACCTTGCAGTAATGCGGT
GGACAGGATCGGCGGTTTTCTTTTCTCTTCTCAAGAAGTTCCTATACTTTCTAGAGAATAGGAACTTCGG
AATAGGAACTTCCTCCTGAACGGCCATAAGAACGAAGGCTGTCTGTTGAACTCTCGAGCCGTGGAAACGG
ATGAAGGCACGAACCCAGTTGACATAAGCCTGTTCGGTTCGTAAACTGTAATGCAAGTAGCGTATGCGCT
CATCACTACCGGGCGTATTTTTTGAGTTATCGAGATTTTCAGGAGCTAAGGAAGCTAAAATGGAGAAAAA
AATCACTGGATATACCACCGTTGATATATCCCAATGGCATCGTAAAGAACATTTTGAGGCATTTCAGTCA
GTTGCTCAATGTACCTATAACCAGACCGTTCAGCTGGATATTACGGCCTTTTTAAAGACCGTAAAGAAAA
ATAAGCACAAGTTTTATCCGGCCTTTATTCACATTCTTGCCCGCCTGATGAATGCTCATCCGGAGTTCCG
TATGGCAATGAAAGACGGTGAGCTGGTGATATGGGATAGTGTTCACCCTTGTTACACCGTTTTCCATGAG
CAAACTGAAACGTTTTCATCGCTCTGGAGTGAATACCACGACGATTTCCGGCAGTTTCTACACATATATT
CGCAAGATGTGGCGTGTTACGGTGAAAACCTGGCCTATTTCCCTAAAGGGTTTATTGAGAATATGTTTTT
CGTCTCAGCCAATCCCTGGGTGAGTTTCACCAGTTTTGATTTAAACGTGGCCAATATGGACAACTTCTTC
GCCCCCGTTTTCACCATGGGCAAATATTATACGCAAGGCGACAAGGTGCTGATGCCGCTGGCGATTCAGG
TTCATCATGCCGTTTGTGATGGCTTCCATGTCGGCAGAATGCTTAATGAATTACAACAGTACTGCGATGA
GTGGCAGGGCGGGGCGTAATCGACTGGAACTCGAGCATCAGCTTCAAAAGCGCTCTGAAGTTCCTATACT
TTCTAGAGAATAGGAACTTCGGAATAGGTACTTCAAGATCCCCAATTCGAGCTCATCGTCCGGGCCGCAA
GCTCCTAGCGGCGGATTTGTCCTACTCAGGAGAGCGTTCACCGACAAACAACAGATAAAACGAAAGGCCC
AGTCTTTCGACTGAGCCTTTCGTTTTATTTGATGCCTCAAGCTAGAGAGTCATTACCCCAGGCGTTTAAG
GGCACCAATAACTGCCTTAAAAAAATTACGCCCCGCCCTGCCACTCATCGCAGTCTAGCTTGGATTCTCA
CCAATAAAAAACGCCCGGCGGCAACCGAGCGTTCTGAACAAATCCAGATGGAGTTCTGAGGTCATTACTG
GATCTATCAACAGGAGTCCAAGCTCAGCTAATTAAGCTAGCTTATCGATACCGTCGACCTCGAACCCCAC
GCCCCTCTTTAATACGACGGGCAATTTGCACTTCAGAAAATGAAGAGTTTGCTTTAGCCATAACAAAAGT
CCAGTATGCTTTTTCACAGCATAACTGGACTGATTTCAGTTTACAACTATTCTGTCTAGTTTAAGACTTT
ATTGTCATAGTTTAGATCTATTTTGTTCAGTTTAAGACTTTATTGTCCGCCCACACCTGCTTACGCAGGG
CATCCATTTATTACTCAACCGTAACCGATTTTGCCAGGTTACGCGGCTGGTCCTCTAGCTGGCGTAATAG
CGAAGAGGCCCGCACCGATCGCCCTTCCCAACAGTTGCGCAGCCTGAATGGCGAATGGCGCCTGATGCGG
TATTTTCTCCTTACGCATCTGTGCGGTATTTCACACCGCATATGGTGCACTCTCAGTACAATCTGCTCTG
ATGCCGCATAGTTAAGCCAGCCCCGACACCCGCCAACACCCGCTGACGCGCCCTGACGGGCTTGTCTGCT
CCCGGCATCCGCTTACAGACAAGCTGTGACCGTCTCCGGGAGCTGCATGTGTCAGAGGTTTTCACCGTCG
TCACCGAAACGCGCGAGACGAAAGGGCCTCGTGATACGCCTATTTTTATAGGTTAATGTCATGATAATAA
TGGTTTCTTAGACGTCAGGTGGCACTTTTCGGGGAAATGTGCGCGGAACCCCTATTTGTTTATTTTTCTA
AATACATTCAAATATGTATCCGCTCATGAGACAATAACCCTGATAAATGCTTCAATAATATTGAAAAAGG
AAGAGTATGAGTATTCAACATTTCCGTGTCGCCCTTATTCCCTTTTTTGCGGCATTTTGCCTTCCTGTTT
TTGCTCACCCAGAAACGCTGGTGAAAGTAAAAGATGCTGAAGATCAGTTGGGTGCACGAGTGGGTTACAT
CGAACTGGATCTCAACAGCGGTAAGATCCTTGAGAGTTTTCGCCCCGAAGAACGTTTTCCAATGATGAGC
ACTTTTAAAGTTCTGCTATGTGGCGCGGTATTATCCCGTATTGACGCCGGGCAAGAGCAACTCGGTCGCC
GCATACACTATTCTCAGAATGACTTGGTTGAGTACTCACCAGTCACAGAAAAGCATCTTACGGATGGCAT
GACAGTAAGAGAATTATGCAGTGCTGCCATAACCATGAGTGATAACACTGCGGCCAACTTACTTCTGACA
ACGATCGGAGGACCGAAGGAGCTAACCGCTTTTTTGCACAACATGGGGGATCATGTAACTCGCCTTGATC
GTTGGGAACCGGAGCTGAATGAAGCCATACCAAACGACGAGCGTGACACCACGATGCCTGTAGCAATGGC
AACAACGTTGCGCAAACTATTAACTGGCGAACTACTTACTCTAGCTTCCCGGCAACAATTAATAGACTGG
ATGGAGGCGGATAAAGTTGCAGGACCACTTCTGCGCTCGGCCCTTCCGGCTGGCTGGTTTATTGCTGATA
AATCTGGAGCCGGTGAGCGTGGGTCCCGCGGTATCATTGCAGCACTGGGGCCAGATGGTAAGCCCTCCCG
TATCGTAGTTATCTACACGACGGGGAGTCAGGCAACTATGGATGAACGAAATAGACAGATCGCTGAGATA
GGTGCCTCACTGATTAAGCATTGGTAACTGTCAGACCAAGTTTACTCATATATACTTTAGATTGATTTAA
AACTTCATTTTTAATTTAAAAGGATCTAGGTGAAGATCCTTTTTGATAATCTCATGACCAAAATCCCTTA
ACGTGAGTTTTCGTTCCACTGAGCGTCAGACCCCGTAGAAAAGATCAAAGGCAGTTATTGGTGCCTCACT
GATTAAGCATTGGTAACTGTCAGACCAAGTTTACTCATATATACTTTAGATTGATTTAAAACTTCATTTT
TAATTTTTGCGGCCGCAAGATCCGGCCACGATGCGTCCGGCGTAGAGGATCTGAAGATCAGCAGTTCAAC
CTGTTGATAGTACGTACTAAGCTCTCATGTTTCACGTACTAAGCTCTCATGTTTAACGTACTAAGCTCTC
ATGTTTAACGAACTAAACCCTCATGGCTAACGTACTAAGCTCTCATGGCTAACGTACTAAGCTCTCATGT
TTCACGTACTAAGCTCTCATGTTTGAACAATAAAATTAATATAAATCAGCAACTTAAATAGCCTCTAAGG
TTTTAAGTTTTATAAGAAAAAAAAGAATATATAAGGCTTTTAAAGCTTTTAAGGTTTAACGGTTGTGGAC
AACAAGCCAGGGATGTAACGCACTGAGAAGCCCTTAGAGCCTCTCAAAGCAATTTTGAGTGACACAGGAA
CACTTAACGGCTGACATGGGAATTAGCCATGGCATCACAGTATCGTGATGACAGAGGCAGGGAGTGCGGC
CTTTTTACGGTTCCTGGCCTTTTGCTGGCCTTTTGCTCACATGTTCTTTCCTGCGTTATCAGGGGATTCC
TTAAGGTATACTTTCCGCTGCATAACCCTGCTTCGGGGTCATTATAGCGATTTTTTCGGTATATCCATCC
TTTTTCGCACGATATACAGGATTTTGCCAAAGGGTTCGTGTAGACTTTCCTTGGTGTATCCAACGGCGTC
AGCCGGGCAGGATAGGTGAAGTAGGCCCACCCGCGAGCGGGTGTTCCTTCTTCACTGTCCCTTATTCGCA
CCTGGCGGTGCTCAACGGGAATCCTGCTCTGCGAGGCTGGCCGATAAGCTCTGATACCGCTCGCCGCAGC
CGAACGACCGAGCGCAGCGGGTCAGTGAGCGAGGAAGCGGAAGAGCCCAAACATAACAGGAAGAAAAATG
CCCCGCTGTGGGCGGACAAAATAGTTGGGAACTGGGAGGGGTGGAAATGGAGTTTTTAAGGATTATTTAG
GGAAGAGTGACAAAATAGATGGGAACTGGGTGTAGCGTCGTAAGCTAATACGAAAATTAAAAATGACAAA
ATAGTTTGGAACTAGATTTCACTTATCTGGTTCTTGAGGCGGTTAAAAGAGCCGTACTCTTCTCCGATGT
CGACTAGGCCATGATGCTCATTCTGTGGGACCAAAACGAAAAAACACCCTTTCGGGTGTCTTTTCTGGAA
TTTGGTACCGAGGCTGCAAGTCCCATTAAGGAGGCGCGCCTTATTACAGATCTTCCTCAGAGATGAGCTT
CTGTTCCAGATCTTCTTCTGAAATCAACTTTTGTTCCAGATCTTCTTCAGAGATGAGTTTCTGCTCCGCG
GCCGCGTCACCTCCTAGCTGACTCAAATCAATGCGTGTTTCATAAAGACCAGTGATGGATTGATGGATAA
GAGTGGCATCTAAAACTTCTTTTGTAGACGTATATCGTTTACGATCAATTGTTGTATCAAAATATTTAAA
AGCAGCGGGAGCTCCAAGATTCGTCAACGTAAATAAATGAATAATATTTTCTGCTTGTTCACGTATTGGT
TTGTCTCTATGTTTGTTATATGCACTAAGAACTTTATCTAAATTGGCATCTGCTAAAATAACACGCTTAG
AAAATTCACTGATTTGCTCAATAATCTCATCTAAATAATGCTTATGCTGCTCCACAAACAATTGTTTTTG
TTCGTTATCTTCTGGACTACCCTTCAACTTTTCATAATGACTAGCTAAATATAAAAAATTCACATATTTG
CTTGGCAGAGCCAGCTCATTTCCTTTTTGTAATTCTCCGGCACTAGCCAGCATCCGTTTACGACCGTTTT
CTAACTCAAAAAGACTATATTTAGGTAGTTTAATGATTAAGTCTTTTTTAACTTCCTTATATCCTTTAGC
TTCTAAAAAGTCAATCGGATTTTTTTCAAAGGAACTTCTTTCCATAATTGTGATCCCTAGTAACTCTTTA
ACGGATTTTAACTTCTTCGATTTCCCTTTTTCCACCTTAGCAACCACTAGGACTGAATAAGCTACCGTTG
GACTATCAAAACCACCATATTTTTTTGGATCCCAGTCTTTTTTACGAGCAATAAGCTTGTCCGAATTTCT
TTTTGGTAAAATTGACTCCTTGGAGAATCCGCCTGTCTGTACTTCTGTTTTCTTGACAATATTGACTTGG
GGCATGGACAATACTTTGCGCACTGTGGCAAAATCTCGCCCTTTATCCCAGACAATTTCTCCAGTTTCCC
CATTAGTTTCGATTAGAGGGCGTTTGCGAATCTCTCCATTTGCAAGTGTAATTTCTGTTTTGAAGAAGTT
CATGATATTAGAGTAAAAGAAATATTTTGCGGTTGCTTTGCCTATTTCTTGCTCAGACTTAGCAATCATT
TTACGAACATCATAAACTTTATAATCACCATAGACAAACTCCGATTCAAGTTTTGGATATTTCTTAATCA
AAGCAGTTCCAACGACGGCATTTAGATACGCATCATGGGCATGATGGTAATTGTTAATCTCACGTACTTT
ATAGAATTGGAAATCTTTTCGGAAGTCAGAAACTAATTTAGATTTTAAGGTAATCACTTTAACCTCTCGA
ATAAGTTTATCATTTTCATCGTATTTAGTATTCATGCGACTATCCAAAATTTGTGCCACATGCTTAGTGA
TTTGGCGAGTTTCAACCAATTGGCGTTTGATAAAACCAGCTTTATCAAGTTCACTCAAACCTCCACGTTC
AGCTTTCGTTAAATTATCAAACTTACGTTGAGTGATTAACTTGGCGTTTAGAAGTTGTCTCCAATAGTTT
TTCATCTTTTTGACTACTTCTTCACTTGGAACGTTATCCGATTTACCACGATTTTTATCAGAACGCGTTA
AGACCTTATTGTCTATTGAATCGTCTTTAAGGAAACTTTGTGGAACAATGGCATCGACATCATAATCACT
TAAACGATTAATATCTAATTCTTGGTCCACATACATGTCTCTTCCATTTTGGAGATAATAGAGATAGAGC
TTTTCATTTTGCAATTGAGTATTTTCAACAGGATGCTCTTTAAGAATCTGACTTCCTAATTCTTTGATAC
CTTCTTCGATTCGTTTCATACGCTCTCGCGAATTTTTCTGGCCCTTTTGAGTTGTCTGATTTTCACGTGC
CATTTCAATAACGATATTTTCTGGCTTATGCCGCCCCATTACTTTGACCAATTCATCAACAACTTTTACA
GTCTGTAAAATACCTTTTTTAATAGCAGGGCTACCAGCTAAATTTGCAATATGTTCATGTAAACTATCGC
CTTGTCCAGACACTTGTGCTTTTTGAATATCTTCTTTAAATGTCAAACTATCATCATGGATCAGCTGCAT
AAAATTGCGATTGGCAAAACCATCTGATTTCAAAAAATCTAATATTGTTTTGCCAGATTGCTTATCCCTA
ATACCATTAATCAATTTTCGAGACAAACGTCCCCAACCAGTATAACGGCGACGTTTAAGCTGTTTCATCA
CCTTATCATCAAAGAGGTGAGCATATGTTTTAAGTCTTTCCTCAATCATCTCCCTATCTTCAAATAAGGT
CAATGTTAAAACAATATCCTCTAAGATATCTTCATTTTCTTCATTATCCAAAAAATCTTTATCTTTAATA
ATTTTTAGCAAATCATGGTAGGTACCTAATGAAGCATTAAATCTATCTTCAACTCCTGAAATTTCAACAC
TATCAAAACATTCTATTTTTTTGAAATAATCTTCTTTTAATTGCTTAACGGTTACTTTTCGATTTGTTTT
GAAGAGTAAATCAACAATGGCTTTCTTCTGTTCACCTGAAAGAAATGCTGGTTTTCGCATTCCTTCAGTA
ACATATTTGACCTTTGTCAATTCGTTATAAACCGTAAAATACTCATAAAGCAAACTATGTTTTGGTAGTA
CTTTTTCATTTGGAAGATTTTTATCAAAGTTTGTCATGCGTTCAATAAATGATTGAGCTGAAGCACCTTT
ATCGACAACTTCTTCAAAATTCCATGGGGTAATTGTTTCTTCAGACTTCCGAGTCATCCATGCAAAACGA
CTATTGCCACGCGCCAATGGACCAACATAATAAGGGATTCGAAAAGTCAAGATTTTTTCAATCTTCTCAC
GATTGTCTTTTAAAAATGGATAAAAATCTTCTTGTCGTCTCAAAATAGCATGCAGCTCACCCAAGTGAAT
TTGATGGGGAATAGAGCCGTTGTCAAAGGTCCGTTGCTTGCGCAGCAAATCTTCACGATTTAGTTTCACC
AATAATTCCTCAGTACCATCCATTTTTTCTAAAATTGGTTTGATAAATTTATAAAATTCTTCTTGGCTAG
CTCCCCCATCAATATAACCTGCATATCCGTTTTTTGATTGATCAAAAAAGATTTCTTTATACTTTTCTGG
AAGTTGTTGTCGAACTAAAGCTTTTAAAAGAGTCAAGTCTTGATGATGTTCATCGTAGCGTTTAATCATT
GAAGCTGATAGGGGAGCCTTAGTTATTTCAGTATTTACTCTTAGGATATCTGAAAGTAAAATAGCATCTG
ATAAATTCTTAGCTGCCAAAAACAAATCAGCATATTGATCTCCAATTTGCGCCAATAAATTATCTAAATC
ATCATCGTAAGTATCTTTTGAAAGCTGTAATTTAGCATCTTCTGCCAAATCAAAATTTGATTTAAAATTA
GGGGTCAAACCCAATGACAAAGCAATGAGATTCCCAAATAAGCCATTTTTCTTCTCACCGGGGAGCTGAG
CAATGAGATTTTCTAATCGTCTTGATTTACTCAATCGTGCAGAAAGAATCGCTTTAGCATCTACTCCACT
TGCGTTAATAGGGTTTTCTTCAAATAATTGATTGTAGGTTTGTACCAACTGGATAAATAGTTTGTCCACA
TCACTATTATCAGGATTTAAATCTCCCTCAATCAAAAAATGACCACGAAACTTAATCATATGCGCTAAGG
CCAAATAGATTAAGCGCAAATCCGCTTTATCAGTAGAATCTACCAATTTTTTTCGCAGATGATAGATAGT
TGGATATTTCTCATGATAAGCAACTTCATCTACTATATTTCCAAAAATAGGATGACGTTCATGCTTCTTA
TCTTCTTCCACCAAAAAAGACTCTTCAAGTCGATGAAAGAAACTATCATCTACTTTCGCCATCTCATTTG
AAAAAATCTCCTGTAGATAACAAATACGATTCTTCCGACGTGTATACCTTCTACGAGCTGTCCGTTTGAG
ACGAGTCGCTTCCGCTGTCTCTCCACTGTCAAATAAAAGAGCCCCTATAAGATTTTTTTTGATACTGTGG
CGGTCTGTATTTCCCAGAACCTTGAACTTTTTAGACGGAACCTTATATTCATCAGTGATCACCGCCCATC
CGACGCTATTTGTGCCGATAGCTAAGCCTATTGAGTATTTCTTATCCATACTAGTTTTCCTGTGTGAAAC
CTGCTGATGTGCTCAGTATCTTGTTATCCGCTCACAATGTCAATGTTATCCGCTCACATTTATAATATTT
TATCTGATTAATAAGATGATCTTCTTGAGATCGTTTTGGTCTGCGCGTAATCTCTTGCTCTGAAAACGAA
AAAACCGCCTTGCAGGGCGGTTTTTCGAAGGTTCTCTGAGCTACCAACTCTTTGAACCGAGGTAACTGGC
TTGGTGATAAGCTGTCAAACCAGATCAATTCGCACTAGTCTGCAGACGTAAAAAAAGCGGCGTGGTTAGC
CGCTTTTTTAATTGCCGGAGCGCAATAAAAAAGCCCCCGGAAGGTGATCTTCCGGGGGCTTTCTCATGCG
TTGCTTGTATTGAAAATGGGGGCCATGCCTACCTATCTGCCTCCCGGGAAGCGGCATGCATTTACGTT
